>Addgene plasmid #220666 | AiP1758 - pAAV-AiE2434m-minBG-SYFP2-WPRE-BGHpA | addgene full sequence | sequence record 465059 | Addgene NGS Result
CCTGCAGGCAGCTGCGCGCTCGCTCGCTCACTGAGGCCGCCCGGGCGTCGGGCGACCTTTGGTCGCCCGG
CCTCAGTGAGCGAGCGAGCGCGCAGAGAGGGAGTGGCCAACTCCATCACTAGGGGTTCCTGCGGCCGCAC
GCGTTGTAAGAGTAATAATCGCAAATTTTCACTTTCACTCTCTATAGCAGACAGTGAAGCACTTCCCAGA
TGAGCTATGGTGTCTGGGGCTGGAAGGAAGGTGGTACCCTCTAAGAAGGTAATATCCACAAGATGAATCC
ATGTGTCAGGAGAGGCAGATCTGGAATTCAACCAGGTTGGAGGAGCTAATGGCTTATGCCTTTTAGTTAC
CTACCTCCTTTGATGGGTTTCTGATACCTACTGTCTAGAAAGGCACCTAAGGGGGCTTTCTCGCATCCTA
GCGACCAGATCTTTTCCAACACTAAATCACTGCGTCTCTGATGTCAGTTAAGTATTTGGCAGCTTGATTT
AATTCTAACACTACATCCCATTAGCCCAGACTCCCACAGGTAGAAGGCTTAGTCCTAAAATAGGACCTCA
CTTCAGATGCCAGTCACAAGTCCAACCTGAGCTCCAGAAAACCCACCTGTAAATTTCAGGGTTCCATTAA
GAGCTTCTCGGGTTCAGAAATTCCCTAGAGTACTTTGCAGAACTTGAGAAATCACTTTATTTACCAGCAT
GCAGTGAATAATACAATTCAGGAACGGCCAGATGGAAACAACACAGGGGGTGAAGTCAGCAGAGAAAGTG
GGCCCAGAGTGCTGAGCCTTGTCTGAACATGTCCCCCTCCCACAGCTCCACATTCACCAACCGGAAGCTC
CTCCAGCCTCAACCCTTAGGAATTTTAATGGAGGTTTCATCTTGTTGGCACAATCGATGCAGTTATTGTC
CAGCAGTGATTGAAATCAGTCACCAGCCCTTCCGCTCGACTCGAGACTCGAGCCCCGGGCTACCTTGCCA
GCAGAGTCTTGCCCCGGAGCTCGGGCTGGGCATAAAAGTCAGGGCAGAGCCATCTATTGCTTACATTTGC
TTCTGGGATCCAGATCTTTCGAAGCTAGCGCTACCGGTCGCCACCATGGTGAGCAAGGGCGAGGAGCTGT
TCACCGGGGTGGTGCCCATCCTGGTCGAGCTGGACGGCGACGTAAACGGCCACAAGTTCAGCGTGTCCGG
CGAGGGCGAGGGCGATGCCACCTACGGCAAGCTGACCCTGAAGCTGATCTGCACCACCGGCAAGCTGCCC
GTGCCCTGGCCCACCCTCGTGACCACCCTGGGCTACGGCGTGCAGTGCTTCGCCCGCTACCCCGACCACA
TGAAGCAGCACGACTTCTTCAAGTCCGCCATGCCCGAAGGCTACGTCCAGGAGCGCACCATCTTCTTCAA
GGACGACGGCAACTACAAGACCCGCGCCGAGGTGAAGTTCGAGGGCGACACCCTGGTGAACCGCATCGAG
CTGAAGGGCATCGACTTCAAGGAGGACGGCAACATCCTGGGGCACAAGCTGGAGTACAACTACAACAGCC
ACAACGTCTATATCACCGCCGACAAGCAGAAGAACGGCATCAAGGCCAACTTCAAGATCCGCCACAACAT
CGAGGACGGCGGCGTGCAGCTCGCCGACCACTACCAGCAGAACACCCCCATCGGCGACGGCCCCGTGCTG
CTGCCCGACAACCACTACCTGAGCTACCAGTCCAAGCTGAGCAAAGACCCCAACGAGAAGCGCGATCACA
TGGTCCTGCTGGAGTTCGTGACCGCCGCCGGGATCACTCTCGGCATGGACGAGCTGTACAAGTAAGTCGA
CGGCGCGCCGCGGCCGCGAATTCGATATCATAATCAACCTCTGGATTACAAAATTTGTGAAAGATTGACT
GGTATTCTTAACTATGTTGCTCCTTTTACGCTATGTGGATACGCTGCTTTAATGCCTTTGTATCATGCTA
TTGCTTCCCGTATGGCTTTCATTTTCTCCTCCTTGTATAAATCCTGGTTAGTTCTTGCCACGGCGGAACT
CATCGCCGCCTGCCTTGCCCGCTGCTGGACAGGGGCTCGGCTGTTGGGCACTGACAATTCCGTGGCTCGA
GAGATCTTCGACTGTGCCTTCTAGTTGCCAGCCATCTGTTGTTTGCCCCTCCCCCGTGCCTTCCTTGACC
CTGGAAGGTGCCACTCCCACTGTCCTTTCCTAATAAAATGAGGAAATTGCATCGCATTGTCTGAGTAGGT
GTCATTCTATTCTGGGGGGTGGGGTGGGGCAGGACAGCAAGGGGGAGGATTGGGAAGACAATAGCAGGCA
TGAGATCTCACGTGCGGACCGAGCGGCCGCAGGAACCCCTAGTGATGGAGTTGGCCACTCCCTCTCTGCG
CGCTCGCTCGCTCACTGAGGCCGGGCGACCAAAGGTCGCCCGACGCCCGGGCTTTGCCCGGGCGGCCTCA
GTGAGCGAGCGAGCGCGCAGCTGCCTGCAGGGGCGCCTGATGCGGTATTTTCTCCTTACGCATCTGTGCG
GTATTTCACACCGCATA
[95 nt withheld, positions 2538-2632]
T
[46 nt withheld, positions 2634-2679]
C
[141 nt withheld, positions 2681-2821]
CCTTTGACGTTGGAGTCCACGTTCTTT
[37 nt withheld, positions 2849-2885]
ACTCTATCTCGGGCTATTCTTTTGATTTATAAGGGATTTTGCCGATTTCGGTCTATTGGTTAAAAAATGA
GCTGATTTAACAAAAATTTAACGCGAATTTTAACAAAATATTAACGTTTACAATTTTATGGTGCACTCTC
AGTACAATCTGCTCTGATGCCGCATAGTTAAGCCAGCCCCGACACCCGCCAACACCCGCTGACGCGCCCT
GACGGGCTTGTCTGCTCCCGGCATCCGCTTACAGACAAGCTGTGACCGTCTCCGGGAGCTGCATGTGTCA
GAGGTTTTCACCGTCATCACCGAAACGCGCGAGACGAAAGGGCCTCGTGATACGCCTATTTTTATAGGTT
AATGTCATGATAATAATGGTTTCTTAGACGTCAGGTGGCACTTTTCGGGGAAATGTGCGCGGAACCCCTA
TTTGTTTATTTTTCTAAATACATTCAAATATGTATCCGCTCATGAGACAATAACCCTGATAAATGCTTCA
ATAATATTGAAAAAGGAAGAGTATGAGTATTCAACATTTCCGTGTCGCCCTTATTCCCTTTTTTGCGGCA
TTTTGCCTTCCTGTTTTTGCTCACCCAGAAACGCTGGTGAAAGTAAAAGATGCTGAAGATCAGTTGGGTG
CACGAGTGGGTTACATCGAACTGGATCTCAACAGCGGTAAGATCCTTGAGAGTTTTCGCCCCGAAGAACG
TTTTCCAATGATGAGCACTTTTAAAGTTCTGCTATGTGGCGCGGTATTATCCCGTATTGACGCCGGGCAA
GAGCAACTCGGTCGCCGCATACACTATTCTCAGAATGACTTGGTTGAGTACTCACCAGTCACAGAAAAGC
ATCTTACGGATGGCATGACAGTAAGAGAATTATGCAGTGCTGCCATAACCATGAGTGATAACACTGCGGC
CAACTTACTTCTGACAACGATCGGAGGACCGAAGGAGCTAACCGCTTTTTTGCACAACATGGGGGATCAT
GTAACTCGCCTTGATCGTTGGGAACCGGAGCTGAATGAAGCCATACCAAACGACGAGCGTGACACCACGA
TGCCTGTAGCAATGGCAACAACGTTGCGCAAACTATTAACTGGCGAACTACTTACTCTAGCTTCCCGGCA
ACAATTAATAGACTGGATGGAGGCGGATAAAGTTGCAGGACCACTTCTGCGCTCGGCCCTTCCGGCTGGC
TGGTTTATTGCTGATAAATCTGGAGCCGGTGAGCGTGGGTCTCGCGGTATCATTGCAGCACTGGGGCCAG
ATGGTAAGCCCTCCCGTATCGTAGTTATCTACACGACGGGGAGTCAGGCAACTATGGATGAACGAAATAG
ACAGATCGCTGAGATAGGTGCCTCACTGATTAAGCATTGGTAACTGTCAGACCAAGTTTACTCATATATA
CTTTAGATTGATTTAAAACTTCATTTTTAATTTAAAAGGATCTAGGTGAAGATCCTTTTTGATAATCTCA
TGACCAAAATCCCTTAACGTGAGTTTTCGTTCCACTGAGCGTCAGACCCCGTAGAAAAGATCAAAGGATC
TTCTTGAGATCCTTTTTTTCTGCGCGTAATCTGCTGCTTGCAAACAAAAAAACCACCGCTACCAGCGGTG
GTTTGTTTGCCGGATCAAGAGCTACCAACTCTTTTTCCGAAGGTAACTGGCTTCAGCAGAGCGCAGATAC
CAAATACTGTTCTTCTAGTGTAGCCGTAGTTAGGCCACCACTTCAAGAACTCTGTAGCACCGCCTACATA
CCTCGCTCTGCTAATCCTGTTACCAGTGGCTGCTGCCAGTGGCGATAAGTCGTGTCTTACCGGGTTGGAC
TCAAGACGATAGTTACCGGATAAGGCGCAGCGGTCGGGCTGAACGGGGGGTTCGTGCACACAGCCCAGCT
TGGAGCGAACGACCTACACCGAACTGAGATACCTACAGCGTGAGCTATGAGAAAGCGCCACGCTTCCCGA
AGGGAGAAAGGCGGACAGGTATCCGGTAAGCGGCAGGGTCGGAACAGGAGAGCGCACGAGGGAGCTTCCA
GGGGGAAACGCCTGGTATCTTTATAGTCCTGTCGGGTTTCGCCACCTCTGACTTGAGCGTCGATTTTTGT
GATGCTCGTCAGGGGGGCGGAGCCTATGGAAAAACGCCAGCAACGCGGCCTTTTTACGGTTCCTGGCCTT
TTGCTGGCCTTTTGCTCACATGT
Features (pLannotate 1.2.2; 14 found; start..end, strand, type, name):
     12..39      +  repeat_region  AAV2 ITR (fragment): inverted terminal repeat of adeno-associated virus serotype 2 inverted
     68..95      +  repeat_region  AAV2 ITR (fragment): inverted terminal repeat of adeno-associated virus serotype 2 inverted
   1096..1812    +  CDS            SYFP2: SYFP2 is a basic (constitutively fluorescent) yellow fluorescent protein published in 2006, derived from Aequorea victoria. It is reported to be a very rapidly-maturing monomer with moderate acid sensitivity.
   1852..2009    +  misc_feature   WPRE (fragment): woodchuck hepatitis virus posttranscriptional regulatory element
   2015..2095    +  misc_feature   WPRE (fragment): woodchuck hepatitis virus posttranscriptional regulatory element
   2112..2223    +  polyA_signal   bGH poly(A) signal: bovine growth hormone polyadenylation signal
   2341..2481    +  repeat_region  AAV2 ITR: inverted terminal repeat of adeno-associated virus serotype 2 inverted
   2486..2537    -  misc_feature   bom (fragment): basis of mobility region from pBR322
   2556..3011    +  rep_origin     f1 ori (sequence partly withheld): f1 bacteriophage origin of replication; arrow indicates direction of (+) strand synthesis
   3012..3061    -  misc_feature   bom (fragment): basis of mobility region from pBR322
   3163..3198    -  CDS            rop (fragment): Rop protein, which maintains plasmids at low copy number; rop
   3293..3397    +  promoter       AmpR promoter: bla
   3398..4258    +  CDS            AmpR: β-lactamase; bla; confers resistance to ampicillin, carbenicillin, and related antibiotics
   4429..5017    +  rep_origin     ori: high-copy-number ColE1/pMB1/pBR322/pUC origin of replication
