[The description below was written by a language model from this plasmid's Addgene catalogue record and pLannotate feature annotations shown in this document.]
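Description:
AiP1758 - pAAV-AiE2434m-minBG-SYFP2-WPRE-BGHpA is an AAV transfer plasmid built on a pAAV2 backbone, intended for packaging a recombinant adeno-associated virus genome that reports the activity of a candidate brain enhancer. It is propagated in bacteria as a high-copy plasmid through a ColE1/pUC-type origin and selected with ampicillin via the β-lactamase gene and its own promoter. An f1 phage origin and small remnants of pBR322 bom and rop sequence are also present in the backbone. A recombination-deficient growth strain is recorded, which is typical for plasmids carrying repeat-rich ITRs. In the 5,078 nt sequence record, the downstream AAV2 ITR is annotated in full, while the upstream ITR is detected only as two short fragments.

Between the ITRs, the enhancer AiE2434m sits upstream of the minimal promoter minBG (presumably a minimal beta-globin promoter), which on its own gives little expression and so makes transcription dependent on the enhancer. Neither of these elements is annotated in the feature table, but they presumably occupy the unannotated region preceding the reporter. The enhancer was inserted by Gibson cloning between retained MluI and SgrAI sites. The reporter is SYFP2, a rapidly maturing monomeric yellow fluorescent protein derived from Aequorea victoria. It is followed by a WPRE, annotated as two fragments, which suggests a shortened or variant form of the element that boosts transcript stability and expression. A bovine growth hormone polyadenylation signal terminates the transcript.

The construct belongs to a collection of enhancer AAVs developed for genetic access to cortical cell types. It is used to label specific populations of brain cells with yellow fluorescence, although the record does not state which population AiE2434m targets.
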