Addgene plasmid #220666: AiP1758 - pAAV-AiE2434m-minBG-SYFP2-WPRE-BGHpA
Purpose: AiE2434m is an enhancer sequence, designed to drive AAV-mediated transgene expression in specific populations of brain cells
Depositing lab: Allen Institute for Brain Science & Bosiljka Tasic. Depositing organization: Allen Institute. Publication: A suite of enhancer AAVs and transgenic mouse lines for genetic access to cortical cell types (preprint). Ben-Simon Y, Hooper M, Narayan S, Daigle T, Dwivedi D, Way SW, Oster A, Stafford DA, Mich JK, Taormina MJ, Martinez RA, Opitz-Araya X, Roth JR, Allen S, Ayala A, Bakken TE, Barcelli T, Barta S, Bendrick J, Bertagnolli D, Bowlus J, Boyer G, Brouner K, Casian B, Casper T, Chakka AB, Chakrabarty R, Chance RK, Chavan S, Departee M, Donadio N, Dotson N, Egdorf T, Gabitto M, Garcia J, Gary A, Gasperini M, Goldy J, Gore BB, Graybuck L, Greisman N, Haeseleer F, Halterman C, Helback O, Hockemeyer D, Huang C, Huff S, Hunker A, Johansen N, Juneau Z, Kalmbach B, Khem S, Kussick E, Kutsal R, Larsen R, Lee C, Lee AY, Leibly M, Lenz GH, Liang E, Lusk N, Malone J, Mollenkopf T, Morin E, Newman D, Ng L, Ngo K, Omstead V, Oyama A, Pham T, Pom CA, Potekhina L, Ransford S, Rette D, Rimorin C, Rocha D, Ruiz A, Sanchez REA, Sedeno-Cortes A, Sevigny JP, Shapovalova N, Shulga L, Sigler AR, Siverts LA, Somasundaram S, Stewart K, Szelenyi E, Tieu M, Trader C, van Velthoven CTJ, Walker M, Weed N, Wirthlin M, Wood T, Wynalda B, Yao Z, Zhou T, Ariza J, Dee N, Reding M, Ronellenfitch K, Mufti S, Sunkin SM, Smith KA, Esposito L, Waters J, Thyagarajan B, Yao S, Lein ES, Zeng H, Levi BP, Ngai J, Ting J, Tasic B. bioRxiv [Preprint]. 2024 Sep 26:2024.06.10.597244. doi: 10.1101/2024.06.10.597244. PubMed 38915722.
Backbone
  Vector backbone: pAAV2
  Vector type: AAV
Growth in bacteria
  Bacterial resistance: Ampicillin, 100 μg/mL
  Growth temperature: 37°C
  Growth strain: NEB Stable
  Copy number: High Copy
Gene/Insert
  Gene/Insert name: SYFP2
  Species: Synthetic
  Promoter: minBG
  Cloning method: Gibson Cloning
Terms and licenses: Academic/Nonprofit Terms; Industry Terms: Not Available to Industry
Depositor comments: 5' Cloning Site: MluI (not destroyed), 3' Cloning Site: SgrAI (not destroyed). Please visit https://doi.org/10.1101/2024.06.10.597244 for bioRxiv preprint.
How to cite: AiP1758 - pAAV-AiE2434m-minBG-SYFP2-WPRE-BGHpA was a gift from Allen Institute for Brain Science & Bosiljka Tasic (Addgene plasmid # 220666 ; http://n2t.net/addgene:220666 ; RRID:Addgene_220666)
